LOCUS       Exported 5448 bp ds-DNA circular SYN 12-MAY-2021
DEFINITION  Yeast Expression plasmid for SARS-CoV-2 nsp8.
ACCESSION   .
VERSION     .
KEYWORDS    pGBW-m4046231
SOURCE      synthetic DNA construct
  ORGANISM  synthetic DNA construct
REFERENCE   1 (bases 1 to 5448)
  TITLE     SARS-CoV-2 protein Yeast expression constructs, tagged, for protein
            expression and/or purification
REFERENCE   2 (bases 1 to 5448)
  AUTHORS   .
  TITLE     Direct Submission
  JOURNAL   Exported May 12, 2021 from SnapGene Server 1.1.58
            http://www.snapgene.com
FEATURES             Location/Qualifiers
     source          1..5448
                     /organism="synthetic DNA construct"
                     /mol_type="other DNA"
     promoter        25..466
                     /gene="S. cerevisiae GAL1"
                     /label=GAL1 promoter
                     /note="inducible promoter, regulated by Gal4"
     protein_bind    25..142
                     /label=UAS
                     /bound_moiety="Gal4"
                     /note="upstream activating sequence mediating
                     Gal4-dependent induction"
     primer_bind     437..460
                     /label=GAL1
                     /note="S. cerevisiae GAL1 promoter, forward primer"
     CDS             1075..1092
                     /codon_start=1
                     /product="thrombin recognition and cleavage site"
                     /label=thrombin site
                     /translation="LVPRGS"
     CDS             1093..1158
                     /codon_start=1
                     /product="three tandem FLAG(R) epitope tags, followed by an
                     enterokinase cleavage site"
                     /label=3xFLAG
                     /translation="DYKDHDGDYKDHDIDYKDDDDK"
     primer_bind     complement(1203..1221)
                     /label=CYC1
                     /note="CYC1 transcription termination signal, reverse
                     primer"
     CDS             1572..2375
                     /codon_start=1
                     /gene="S. cerevisiae URA3"
                     /product="orotidine-5'-phosphate decarboxylase, required
                     for uracil biosynthesis"
                     /label=URA3
                     /note="yeast auxotrophic marker, counterselectable with
                     5-fluoroorotic acid (5-FOA)"
                     /translation="MSKATYKERAATHPSPVAAKLFNIMHEKQTNLCASLDVRTTKELL
                     ELVEALGPKICLLKTHVDILTDFSMEGTVKPLKALSAKYNFLLFEDRKFADIGNTVKLQ
                     YSAGVYRIAEWADITNAHGVVGPGIVSGLKQAAEEVTKEPRGLLMLAELSCKGSLSTGE
                     YTKGTVDIAKSDKDFVIGFIAQRDMGGRDEGYDWLIMTPGVGLDDKGDALGQQYRTVDD
                     VVSTGSDIIIVGRGLFAKGRDAKVEGERYRKAGWEAYLRRCGQQN"
     rep_origin      2458..3440
                     /label=2u ori
                     /note="yeast 2u plasmid origin of replication"
     terminator      3518..3547
                     /label=T3Te terminator
                     /note="phage T3 early transcription terminator"
     rep_origin      3569..4156
                     /direction=RIGHT
                     /label=ori
                     /note="high-copy-number ColE1/pMB1/pBR322/pUC origin of
                     replication"
     terminator      4168..4195
                     /label=T7Te terminator
                     /note="phage T7 early transcription terminator"
     CDS             complement(4219..4410)
                     /codon_start=1
                     /gene="rop"
                     /product="Rop protein, which maintains plasmids at low copy
                     number"
                     /label=rop
                     /translation="MTKQEKTALNMARFIRSQTLTLLEKLNELDADEQADICESLHDHA
                     DELYRSCLARFGDDGENL"
     CDS             complement(4411..5271)
                     /codon_start=1
                     /gene="bla"
                     /product="beta-lactamase"
                     /label=AmpR
                     /note="confers resistance to ampicillin, carbenicillin, and
                     related antibiotics"
                     /translation="MSIQHFRVALIPFFAAFCLPVFAHPETLVKVKDAEDQLGARVGYI
                     ELDLNSGKILESLRPEERFPMMSTFKVLLCGAVLSRIDAGQEQLGRRIHYSQNDLVEYS
                     PVTEKHLTDGMTVRELCSAAITMSDNTAANLLLATIGGPKELTAFLHNMGDHVTRLDRW
                     EPELNEAIPNDERDTTMPVAMATTLRKLLTGELLTLASRQQLIDWMEADKVAGSLLRSA
                     LPAGWFIADKSGAGERGSRGIIAALGPDGKPSRIVVIYTTGSQATMDERNRQIAEIGAS
                     LIKHW"
     primer_bind     5034..5053
                     /label=Amp-R
                     /note="Ampicillin resistance gene, reverse primer"
     promoter        complement(5272..5374)
                     /label=cat promoter
                     /note="promoter of the E. coli cat gene encoding
                     chloramphenicol acetyltransferase"
     terminator      5375..5406
                     /label=tonB terminator
                     /note="bidirectional E. coli tonB-P14 transcription
                     terminator"
ORIGIN
        1 gcggccgctt gctatattga agtacggatt agaagccgcc gagcgggcga cagccctccg
       61 acggaagact ctcctccgtg cgtcctcgtc ttcaccggtc gcgttcctga aacgcagatg
      121 tgcctcgcgc cgcactgctc cgaacaataa agattctaca atactagctt ttatggttat
      181 gaagaggaaa aattggcagt aacctggccc cacaaacctt caaattaacg aatcaaatta
      241 acaaccatag gatgataatg cgattagttt tttagcctta tttctggggt aattaatcag
      301 cgaagcgatg atttttgatc tattaacaga tatataaatg gaaaagctgc ataaccactt
      361 taactaatac tttcaacatt ttcagtttgt attacttctt attcaaatgt cataaaagta
      421 tcaacaaaaa attgttaata tacctctata ctttaacgtc aaggagaaaa aactataatg
      481 gctatcgcca gtgaattttc ctcattacct agctatgcag ctttcgctac ggctcaggag
      541 gcctacgaac aagctgtagc caacggcgac tctgaagttg ttcttaagaa attgaagaag
      601 tctttgaatg tcgcgaaatc tgaatttgat agagatgctg ctatgcaacg taagctagaa
      661 aagatggctg accaagcaat gacccaaatg tacaaacaag ccagaagtga ggacaagcga
      721 gctaaggtga cttccgctat gcaaacaatg ctgttcacta tgttgagaaa gttggataac
      781 gatgctctga acaatattat aaacaatgcc agagatggtt gtgtccccct caacattatc
      841 ccattaacca ctgccgctaa attgatggtt gttattccgg attataatac atacaaaaac
      901 acttgcgacg gtaccacctt cacatacgcc tctgctcttt gggaaatcca acaggtagtc
      961 gacgctgact ccaagatagt tcaattgagc gaaatttcta tggataactc gccaaaccta
     1021 gcttggccat taatcgtcac tgcgttgaga gctaatagtg cggttaagtt gcaactcgtg
     1081 ccgagaggtt ctgattataa agatcatgat ggtgattata aagatcatga tattgattat
     1141 aaagatgatg atgataaata aacaggcccc ttttcctttg tcgatatcat gtaattagtt
     1201 atgtcacgct tacattcacg ccctcctccc acatccgctc taaccgaaaa ggaaggagtt
     1261 agacaacctg aagtctaggt ccctatttat tttttttaat agttatgtta gtattaagaa
     1321 cgttatttat atttcaaatt tttctttttt ttctgtacaa agcggccgcc gaaccactag
     1381 tgcactgcag tacacggttt ccttgaaatt tttttgattc ggtaatctcc gaacagaagg
     1441 aagaacgaag gaaggagcac agacttagat tggtatatat acgcatatgt agtgttgaag
     1501 aaacatgaaa ttgcccagta ttcttaaccc aactgcacag aacaaaaacg tgcaggaaac
     1561 gaagataaat catgtcgaaa gctacatata aggaacgtgc tgctactcat cctagtcctg
     1621 ttgctgccaa gctatttaat atcatgcacg aaaagcaaac aaacttgtgt gcttcattgg
     1681 atgttcgtac caccaaggaa ttactggagt tagttgaagc attaggtccc aaaatttgtt
     1741 tactaaaaac acatgtggat atcttgactg atttttccat ggagggcaca gttaagccgc
     1801 taaaggcatt atccgccaag tacaattttt tactcttcga ggacagaaaa tttgctgaca
     1861 ttggtaatac agtcaaattg cagtactctg cgggtgtata cagaatagca gaatgggcag
     1921 acattacgaa tgcacacggt gtggtgggcc caggtattgt tagcggtttg aagcaggcgg
     1981 cagaagaagt aacaaaggaa cctagaggcc ttttgatgtt agcagaattg tcatgcaagg
     2041 gctccctatc tactggagaa tatactaagg gtactgttga cattgcgaag agcgacaaag
     2101 attttgttat cggctttatt gctcaaagag acatgggtgg aagagatgaa ggttacgatt
     2161 ggttgattat gacacccggt gtgggtttag atgacaaggg agatgcattg ggtcaacagt
     2221 atagaaccgt ggatgatgtg gtttctacag gatctgacat tattattgtt ggaagaggac
     2281 tatttgcaaa gggaagggat gctaaggtag agggtgaacg ttacagaaaa gcaggctggg
     2341 aagcatattt gagaagatgc ggccagcaaa actaaaaaac tgtattataa gtaaatgcat
     2401 gtatactaaa ctcacaaatt agagcttcaa tttaattata tcagttatta cccgagtaac
     2461 gaagcatctg tgcttcattt tgtagaacaa aaatgcaacg cgagagcgct aatttttcaa
     2521 acaaagaatc tgagctgcat ttttacagaa cagaaatgca acgcgaaagc gctattttac
     2581 caacgaagaa tctgtgcttc atttttgtaa aacaaaaatg caacgcgaga gcgctaattt
     2641 ttcaaacaaa gaatctgagc tgcattttta cagaacagaa atgcaacgcg agagcgctat
     2701 tttaccaaca aagaatctat acttcttttt tgttctacaa aaatgcatcc cgagagcgct
     2761 atttttctaa caaagcatct tagattactt tttttctcct ttgtgcgctc tataatgcag
     2821 tctcttgata actttttgca ctgtaggtcc gttaaggtta gaagaaggct actttggtgt
     2881 ctattttctc ttccataaaa aaagcctgac tccacttccc gcgtttactg attactagcg
     2941 aagctgcggg tgcatttttt caagataaag gcatccccga ttatattcta taccgatgtg
     3001 gattgcgcat actttgtgaa cagaaagtga tagcgttgat gattcttcat tggtcagaaa
     3061 attatgaacg gtttcttcta ttttgtctct atatactacg tataggaaat gtttacattt
     3121 tcgtattgtt ttcgattcac tctatgaata gttcttacta caattttttt gtctaaagag
     3181 taatactaga gataaacata aaaaatgtag aggtcgagtt tagatgcaag ttcaaggagc
     3241 gaaaggtgga tgggtaggtt atatagggat atagcacaga gatatatagc aaagagatac
     3301 ttttgagcaa tgtttgtgga agcggtattc gcaatatttt agtagctcgt tacagtccgg
     3361 tgcgtttttg gttttttgaa agtgcgtcat cagagcgctt ttggttttca aaagcgctct
     3421 gaagttccta tactttctag ctagagaata ggaacttccc gagcggccgc gtgttacaag
     3481 cttgactcca gcgtaactgg actgcaatca actcactggc tcaccttcac gggtgggcct
     3541 ttcttcggta gaaaatcaaa ggatcttctt gagatccttt ttttctgcgc gtaatctgct
     3601 gcttgcaaac aaaaaaacca ccgctaccag cggtggtttg tttgccggat caagagctac
     3661 caactctttt tccgaggtaa ctggcttcag cagagcgcag ataccaaata ctgttcttct
     3721 agtgtagccg tagttaggcc accacttcaa gaactctgta gcaccgccta catacctcgc
     3781 tctgctaatc ctgttaccag tggctgctgc cagtggcgat aagtcgtgtc ttaccgggtt
     3841 ggactcaaga cgatagttac cggataaggc gcagcggtcg ggctgaacgg ggggttcgtg
     3901 cacacagccc agcttggagc gaacgaccta caccgaactg agatacctac agcgtgagct
     3961 atgagaaagc gccacgcttc ccgaagggag aaaggcggac aggtatccgg taagcggcag
     4021 ggtcggaaca ggagagcgca cgagggagct tccaggggta aacgcctggt atctttatag
     4081 tcctgtcggg tttcgccacc tctgacttga gcatcgattt ttgtgatgct cgtcaggggg
     4141 gcggagccta tggaaaaacg ccagcaacgc agaaaggccc acccgaaggt gagccaggtg
     4201 attacatttg ggccctcatc agaggttttc accgtcatca ccgaaacgcg cgaggcagct
     4261 gcggtaaagc tcatcagcgt ggtcgtgaag cgattcacag atgtctgcct gttcatccgc
     4321 gtccagctcg ttgagtttct ccagaagcgt taatgtctgg cttctgataa agcgggccat
     4381 gttaagggcg gttttttcct gtttggtcac ttaccaatgc ttaatcagtg aggcacctat
     4441 ctcagcgatc tgtctatttc gttcatccat agttgcctga ctccccgtcg tgtagataac
     4501 tacgatgcgg gagggcttac catctggccc cagtgctgca atgataccgc gagacccacg
     4561 ctcaccggct ccagatttat cagcaataaa ccagccagcc gggagggccg agcgcagaag
     4621 tgatcctgca actttatccg cctccatcca gtctattaat tgttgccggg aagctagagt
     4681 aagtagttcg ccagttaata gtttgcgcaa cgttgttgcc attgctacag gcatcgtggt
     4741 gtcacgctcg tcgtttggta tggcttcatt cagctccggt tcccaacgat caaggcgagt
     4801 tacatgatcc cccatgttgt gcaaaaaagc ggttagctcc ttcggtcctc cgatcgttgc
     4861 cagaagtaag ttggccgcag tgttatcact catggttatg gcagcactgc ataattctct
     4921 tactgtcatg ccatccgtga gatgcttttc tgtgactggt gagtactcaa ccaagtcatt
     4981 ctgagaatag tgtatgcggc gaccgagttg ctcttgcccg gcgtcaatac gggataatac
     5041 cgcgccacat agcagaactt taaaagtgct catcattgga aaacgttctt cggggcgtaa
     5101 actctcaagg atcttaccgc tgttgagatc cagttcgatg taacccactc gtgcacccaa
     5161 ctgatcttca gcatctttta ctttcaccag cgtttctggg tgagcaaaaa caggaaggca
     5221 aaatgccgca aaaaagggaa taagggcgac acggaaatgt tgaatactca ttttagcttc
     5281 cttagctcct gaaaatctcg ataactcaaa aaatacgccc ggtagtgatc ttatttcatt
     5341 atggtgaaag ttggaacctc ttacgtgccg atcaagtcaa aagcctccgg tcggaggctt
     5401 ttgactttct gctatggagg tcaggtatga tttaaatggt cagttaga
//
